Addgene plasmid #91602: pPN067
Purpose: Express sgRNA targeting human DPP4
Depositing lab: Lindy Barrett. Depositing organization: Broad Institute. Publication: A Scaled Framework for CRISPR Editing of Human Pluripotent Stem Cells to Study Psychiatric Disease. Hazelbaker DZ, Beccard A, Bara AM, Dabkowski N, Messana A, Mazzucato P, Lam D, Manning D, Eggan K, Barrett LE. Stem Cell Reports. 2017 Oct 10;9(4):1315-1327. doi: 10.1016/j.stemcr.2017.09.006. PubMed 29020615.
Backbone
  Vector backbone: pUC19-U6 promoter
  Vector type: CRISPR
Growth in bacteria
  Bacterial resistance: Ampicillin, 100 μg/mL
  Growth temperature: 37°C
  Growth strain: DH5alpha
  Copy number: High Copy
Gene/Insert
  Gene/Insert name: DPP4 (alt name: NM_001935.3)
  gRNA/shRNA sequence: CACCATCATCACCGTGCCCG
  Species: H. sapiens (human)
  Insert size (bp): 21
  Entrez Gene: DPP4 (a.k.a. ADABP, ADCP2, CD26, DPPIV, TP103)
  Promoter: U6
  Cloning method: Restriction Enzyme; 5′ cloning site BbsI (destroyed during cloning); 3′ cloning site BbsI (destroyed during cloning)
  Sequencing primers: 5′ M13F (-21)
Terms and licenses: Academic/Nonprofit Terms; Industry Terms
How to cite: pPN067 was a gift from Lindy Barrett (Addgene plasmid # 91602 ; http://n2t.net/addgene:91602 ; RRID:Addgene_91602)
