[The description below was written by a language model from this plasmid's Addgene catalogue record and pLannotate feature annotations shown in this document.]
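Description:
pPN067 is a small (about 3.0 kb) CRISPR guide RNA expression plasmid built on a pUC19 backbone into which a human U6 promoter cassette has been placed. It is propagated in E. coli as a high-copy plasmid through the ColE1/pUC-type origin of replication and selected with ampicillin through the β-lactamase (AmpR) gene and its native promoter. The remaining annotated elements are remnants of the pUC19 parent and play no role in the guide expression function. They comprise the lac promoter, lac operator and CAP binding site, fragments of lacZα, lacI, rop and bom, and a partial multiple cloning site. The plasmid carries no Cas9 gene and no mammalian selection marker or reporter, so the nuclease must be supplied separately.

The payload is a single-guide RNA directed against human DPP4 (also known as CD26 or DPPIV). A roughly 20-nucleotide spacer was inserted between two BbsI sites, which were destroyed in the cloning. This places the spacer directly downstream of the U6 promoter and immediately upstream of the Streptococcus pyogenes Cas9 gRNA scaffold. The feature table shows the short gap between these two elements where the spacer sits. U6 is an RNA polymerase III promoter, so it drives high-level transcription of a short RNA with defined ends in human cells. The resulting sgRNA pairs with SpCas9 to target the DPP4 locus. The record gives the purpose simply as expressing an sgRNA against human DPP4. The associated publication describes a scaled CRISPR editing workflow in human pluripotent stem cells for studying psychiatric disease, which suggests the plasmid is co-delivered with a Cas9 source to edit the gene in such cells.
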