Features (pLannotate 1.2.2; 13 found; start..end, strand, type, name):
      1..241     +  promoter       U6 promoter: RNA polymerase III promoter for human U6 snRNA
    271..346     +  misc_RNA       gRNA scaffold: guide RNA scaffold for the Streptococcus pyogenes CRISPR/Cas9 system
    395..411     -  protein_bind   lac operator: The lac repressor binds to the lac operator to inhibit transcription in E. coli. This inhibition can be relieved by adding lactose or isopropyl-β-D-thiogalactopyranoside (IPTG). lac repressor encoded by lacI
    419..449     -  promoter       lac promoter: promoter for the E. coli lac operon
    464..485     -  protein_bind   CAP binding site: CAP binding activates transcription in the presence of cAMP. E. coli catabolite activator protein
    498..590     -  CDS            lacI (fragment): lac repressor; lacI; The lac repressor binds to the lac operator to inhibit transcription in E. coli. This inhibition can be relieved by adding lactose or isopropyl-β-D-thiogalactopyranoside (IPTG).
    773..1361    -  rep_origin     ori: high-copy-number ColE1/pMB1/pBR322/pUC origin of replication
   1532..2392    -  CDS            AmpR: β-lactamase; bla; confers resistance to ampicillin, carbenicillin, and related antibiotics
   2393..2497    -  promoter       AmpR promoter: bla
   2592..2627    +  CDS            rop (fragment): Rop protein, which maintains plasmids at low copy number; rop
   2729..2828    +  misc_feature   bom (fragment): basis of mobility region from pBR322
   2834..2991    -  CDS            lacZα (fragment): LacZα fragment of β-galactosidase; lacZ fragment
   2988..3014    +  misc_feature   MCS (fragment): pUC18/19 multiple cloning site
>Addgene plasmid #91602 | pPN067 | addgene full sequence | sequence record 180179 | Addgene NGS Result
GAGGGCCTATTTCCCATGATTCCTTCATATTTGCATATACGATACAAGGCTGTTAGAGAGATAATTGGAA
TTAATTTGACTGTAAACACAAAGATATTAGTACAAAATACGTGACGTAGAAAGTAATAATTTCTTGGGTA
GTTTGCAGTTTTAAAATTATGTTTTAAAATGGACTATCATATGCTTACCGTAACTTGAAAGTATTTCGAT
TTCTTGGCTTTATATATCTTGTGGAAAGGACGAAACACCGCACCATCATCACCGTGCCCGGTTTTAGAGC
TAGAAATAGCAAGTTAAAATAAGGCTAGTCCGTTATCAACTTGAAAAAGTGGCACCGAGTCGGTGCTTTT
TTAAGCTTGGCGTAATCATGGTCATAGCTGTTTCCTGTGTGAAATTGTTATCCGCTCACAATTCCACACA
ACATACGAGCCGGAAGCATAAAGTGTAAAGCCTGGGGTGCCTAATGAGTGAGCTAACTCACATTAATTGC
GTTGCGCTCACTGCCCGCTTTCCAGTCGGGAAACCTGTCGTGCCAGCTGCATTAATGAATCGGCCAACGC
GCGGGGAGAGGCGGTTTGCGTATTGGGCGCTCTTCCGCTTCCTCGCTCACTGACTCGCTGCGCTCGGTCG
TTCGGCTGCGGCGAGCGGTATCAGCTCACTCAAAGGCGGTAATACGGTTATCCACAGAATCAGGGGATAA
CGCAGGAAAGAACATGTGAGCAAAAGGCCAGCAAAAGGCCAGGAACCGTAAAAAGGCCGCGTTGCTGGCG
TTTTTCCATAGGCTCCGCCCCCCTGACGAGCATCACAAAAATCGACGCTCAAGTCAGAGGTGGCGAAACC
CGACAGGACTATAAAGATACCAGGCGTTTCCCCCTGGAAGCTCCCTCGTGCGCTCTCCTGTTCCGACCCT
GCCGCTTACCGGATACCTGTCCGCCTTTCTCCCTTCGGGAAGCGTGGCGCTTTCTCATAGCTCACGCTGT
AGGTATCTCAGTTCGGTGTAGGTCGTTCGCTCCAAGCTGGGCTGTGTGCACGAACCCCCCGTTCAGCCCG
ACCGCTGCGCCTTATCCGGTAACTATCGTCTTGAGTCCAACCCGGTAAGACACGACTTATCGCCACTGGC
AGCAGCCACTGGTAACAGGATTAGCAGAGCGAGGTATGTAGGCGGTGCTACAGAGTTCTTGAAGTGGTGG
CCTAACTACGGCTACACTAGAAGAACAGTATTTGGTATCTGCGCTCTGCTGAAGCCAGTTACCTTCGGAA
AAAGAGTTGGTAGCTCTTGATCCGGCAAACAAACCACCGCTGGTAGCGGTGGTTTTTTTGTTTGCAAGCA
GCAGATTACGCGCAGAAAAAAAGGATCTCAAGAAGATCCTTTGATCTTTTCTACGGGGTCTGACGCTCAG
TGGAACGAAAACTCACGTTAAGGGATTTTGGTCATGAGATTATCAAAAAGGATCTTCACCTAGATCCTTT
TAAATTAAAAATGAAGTTTTAAATCAATCTAAAGTATATATGAGTAAACTTGGTCTGACAGTTACCAATG
CTTAATCAGTGAGGCACCTATCTCAGCGATCTGTCTATTTCGTTCATCCATAGTTGCCTGACTCCCCGTC
GTGTAGATAACTACGATACGGGAGGGCTTACCATCTGGCCCCAGTGCTGCAATGATACCGCGAGACCCAC
GCTCACCGGCTCCAGATTTATCAGCAATAAACCAGCCAGCCGGAAGGGCCGAGCGCAGAAGTGGTCCTGC
AACTTTATCCGCCTCCATCCAGTCTATTAATTGTTGCCGGGAAGCTAGAGTAAGTAGTTCGCCAGTTAAT
AGTTTGCGCAACGTTGTTGCCATTGCTACAGGCATCGTGGTGTCACGCTCGTCGTTTGGTATGGCTTCAT
TCAGCTCCGGTTCCCAACGATCAAGGCGAGTTACATGATCCCCCATGTTGTGCAAAAAAGCGGTTAGCTC
CTTCGGTCCTCCGATCGTTGTCAGAAGTAAGTTGGCCGCAGTGTTATCACTCATGGTTATGGCAGCACTG
CATAATTCTCTTACTGTCATGCCATCCGTAAGATGCTTTTCTGTGACTGGTGAGTACTCAACCAAGTCAT
TCTGAGAATAGTGTATGCGGCGACCGAGTTGCTCTTGCCCGGCGTCAATACGGGATAATACCGCGCCACA
TAGCAGAACTTTAAAAGTGCTCATCATTGGAAAACGTTCTTCGGGGCGAAAACTCTCAAGGATCTTACCG
CTGTTGAGATCCAGTTCGATGTAACCCACTCGTGCACCCAACTGATCTTCAGCATCTTTTACTTTCACCA
GCGTTTCTGGGTGAGCAAAAACAGGAAGGCAAAATGCCGCAAAAAAGGGAATAAGGGCGACACGGAAATG
TTGAATACTCATACTCTTCCTTTTTCAATATTATTGAAGCATTTATCAGGGTTATTGTCTCATGAGCGGA
TACATATTTGAATGTATTTAGAAAAATAAACAAATAGGGGTTCCGCGCACATTTCCCCGAAAAGTGCCAC
CTGACGTCTAAGAAACCATTATTATCATGACATTAACCTATAAAAATAGGCGTATCACGAGGCCCTTTCG
TCTCGCGCGTTTCGGTGATGACGGTGAAAACCTCTGACACATGCAGCTCCCGGAGACGGTCACAGCTTGT
CTGTAAGCGGATGCCGGGAGCAGACAAGCCCGTCAGGGCGCGTCAGCGGGTGTTGGCGGGTGTCGGGGCT
GGCTTAACTATGCGGCATCAGAGCAGATTGTACTGAGAGTGCACCATATGCGGTGTGAAATACCGCACAG
ATGCGTAAGGAGAAAATACCGCATCAGGCGCCATTCGCCATTCAGGCTGCGCAACTGTTGGGAAGGGCGA
TCGGTGCGGGCCTCTTCGCTATTACGCCAGCTGGCGAAAGGGGGATGTGCTGCAAGGCGATTAAGTTGGG
TAACGCCAGGGTTTTCCCAGTCACGACGTTGTAAAACGACGGCCAGTGAATTCGAGCTCGGTACCCGGGG
ATCCGTTAATTAA
